>Addgene plasmid #153717 | pGBW-m4252924 | addgene full sequence | sequence record 300719 | Ginkgo NGS Result
CCTTTGATCTTTTCTACGGGGTCTGACGCTCAGTGGAACGAAAACTCACGTTAAGGGATTTTGGTCATGA
GATTATCAAAAAGGATCTTCACCTAGATCCTTTTAAATTAAAAATGAAGTTTTAAATCAATCTAAAGTAT
ATATGAGTAAACTTGGTCTGACAGTTACCAATGCTTAATCAGTGAGGCACCTATCTCAGCGATCTGTCTA
TTTCGTTCATCCATAGTTGCATTTAAATTTCCGAACTCTCCAAGGCCCTCGTCGGAAAATCTTCAAACCT
TTCGTCCGATCCATCTTGCAGGCTACCTCTCGAACGAACTATCGCAAGTCTCTTGGCCGGCCTTGCGCCT
TGGCTATTGCTTGGCAGCGCCTATCGCCAGGTATTACTCCAATCCCGAATATCCGAGATCGGGATCACCC
GAGAGAAGTTCAACCTACATCCTCAATCCCGATCTATCCGAGATCCGAGGAATATCGAAATCGGGGCGCG
CCTGGCCTCCGCGCCGGGTTTTGGCGCCTCCCGCGGGCGCCCCCCTCGTCACGGCGAGCGCTGCCACGTC
AGACGAAGGGCGCAGGAGCGTCCTGATCCTTCCGCCCGGACGCTCAGGACAGCGGCCCGCTGCTCATAAG
ACTCGGCCTTAGAACCCCAGTATCAGCAGAAGGACATTTTAGGACGGGACTTGGGTGACTCTAGGGCACT
GGTTTTCTTTCCAGAGAGCGGAACAGGCGAGGAAAAGTAGTCCCTTCTCGGCGATTCTGCGGAGGGATCT
CCGTGGGGCGGTGAACGCCGATGATTATATAAGGACGCGCCGGGTGTGGCACAGCTAGTTCCGTCGCAGC
CGGGATTTGGGTCGCGGTTCTTGTTTGTGGATCGCTGTGATCGTCACTTGGTGAGTAGCGGGCTGCTGGG
CTGGCCGGGGCTTTCGTGGCCGCCGGGCCGCTCGGTGGGACGGAAGCGTGTGGAGAGACCGCCAAGGGCT
GTAGTCTGGGTCCGCGAGCAAGGTTGCCCTGAACTGGGGGTTGGGGGGAGCGCAGCAAAATGGCGGCTGT
TCCCGAGTCTTGAATGGAAGACGCTTGTGAGGCGGGCTGTGAGGTCGTTGAAACAAGGTGGGGGGCATGG
TGGGCGGCAAGAACCCAAGGTCTTGAGCCCTTCGCTAATGCGGGAAAGCTCTTATTCGGGTGAGATGGGC
TGGGCACCATCTGGGGACCCTGACGTGAAGTTTGTCACTGACTGGAGAACTCGGTTTGTCGTCTGTTGCG
GGGGCGGCAGTTATGGCGGTGCCGTTGGGCAGTGCACCCGTACCTTTGGGAGCGCGCGCCCTCGTCGTGT
CGTGACGTCACCCGTTCTGTTGGCTTATAATGCAGGGTGGGGCCACCAGCCGGTAGGTGTGCGGTAGGCT
TTTCTCCGTCGCAGGACGCAGGGTTCGGGCCTAGGGTAGGCTCTCCTGAATCGACAGGCGCCGGACCTCT
GGTGAGGGGAGGGATAAGTGAGGCGTCAGTTTCTTTGGTCGGTTTTATGTACCTATCTTCTTAAGTAGCT
GAAGCTCCGGTTTTGAACTATGCGCTCGGGGTTGGCGAGTGTGTTTTGTGAAGTTTTTTAGGCACCTTTT
GAAATGTAATCATTTGGGTCAATATGTAATTTTCAGTGTTAGACTTGTAAATTGTCCGCTAAATTCTGGC
CGTTTTTGGCTTTTTTGTTAGACAACATGGGTAAAAAGCCTGAACTCACCGCGACGTCTGTCGAGAAGTT
TCTGATCGAAAAGTTCGACAGCGTCTCCGACCTGATGCAGCTCTCGGAGGGCGAAGAATCTCGTGCTTTC
AGCTTCGATGTAGGAGGGCGTGGATATGTCCTGCGGGTAAATAGCTGCGCCGATGGTTTCTACAAAGATC
GTTATGTTTATCGGCACTTTGCATCCGCCGCGCTCCCGATTCCGGAAGTGCTTGACATTGGGGAGTTCAG
CGAGAGCCTGACCTATTGCATCTCCCGCCGTGCACAGGGTGTCACGTTGCAAGACCTGCCTGAAACCGAA
CTGCCCGCTGTTCTGCAGCCGGTCGCGGAGGCAATGGATGCCATCGCTGCCGCCGATCTTAGCCAGACGA
GCGGGTTCGGCCCATTCGGACCGCAAGGAATCGGTCAATACACTACATGGCGTGATTTCATATGCGCGAT
TGCTGATCCCCATGTGTATCACTGGCAAACTGTGATGGACGACACCGTCAGTGCGTCCGTCGCGCAGGCT
CTCGATGAGCTGATGCTTTGGGCCGAGGACTGCCCCGAAGTCCGGCACCTCGTGCACGCGGATTTCGGCT
CCAACAATGTCCTGACGGACAATGGCCGCATAACAGCGGTCATTGACTGGAGCGAGGCGATGTTCGGGGA
TTCCCAATACGAGGTCGCCAACATCTTCTTCTGGAGGCCGTGGTTGGCTTGTATGGAGCAGCAGACGCGC
TACTTCGAGCGGAGGCATCCGGAGCTTGCAGGATCGCCCCGGCTCCGGGCGTATATGCTCCGCATTGGTC
TTGACCAACTCTATCAGAGCTTGGTTGACGGCAATTTCGATGATGCAGCTTGGGCGCAGGGTCGATGCGA
CGCAATCGTCCGATCCGGAGCCGGGACTGTCGGGCGTACACAAATCGCCCGCAGAAGCGCCGCCGTCTGG
ACCGATGGCTGTGTAGAAGTACTCGCCGATAGTGGAAACCGACGCCCCAGCACTCGTCCGAGGGCAAAGG
AATAAGCTAGTATGTAAGCCTAGTCTTAGATAATAAAATCGCTATCCATCGAAGATGGATGTGTGTTGGT
TTTTTGTGTGTGTAACGCTAGGCGCGCCTGGTGTACCGAGAACGATCCTCTCAGTGCGAGTCTCGACGAT
CCATATCGTTGCTTGGCAGTCAGCCAGTCGGAATCCAGCTTGGGACCCAGGAAGTCCAATCGTCAGATAT
TGTACTCAAGCCTGGTCACGGCAGCGTACCGATCTGTTTAAACCTAGATATTGATAGTCTGATCGGTCAA
CGTATAATCGAGTCCTAGCTTTTGCAAACATCTATCAAGAGACAGGATCAGCAGGAGGCTTTCGCATGAG
TATTCAACATTTCCGTGTCGCCCTTATTCCCTTTTTTGCGGCATTTTGCCTTCCTGTTTTTGCTCACCCA
GAAACGCTGGTGAAAGTAAAAGATGCTGAAGATCAGTTGGGTGCGCGAGTGGGTTACATCGAACTGGATC
TCAACAGCGGTAAGATCCTTGAGAGTTTTCGCCCCGAAGAACGCTTTCCAATGATGAGCACTTTTAAAGT
TCTGCTATGTGGCGCGGTATTATCCCGTATTGACGCCGGGCAAGAGCAACTCGGTCGCCGCATACACTAT
TCTCAGAATGACTTGGTTGAGTATTCACCAGTCACAGAAAAGCATCTTACGGATGGCATGACAGTAAGAG
AATTATGCAGTGCTGCCATAACCATGAGTGATAACACTGCGGCCAACTTACTTCTGACAACGATTGGAGG
ACCGAAGGAGCTAACCGCTTTTTTGCACAACATGGGGGATCATGTAACTCGCCTTGATCGTTGGGAACCG
GAGCTGAATGAAGCCATACCAAACGACGAGCGTGACACCACGATGCCTGTAGCAATGGCAACAACCTTGC
GTAAACTATTAACTGGCGAACTACTTACTCTAGCTTCCCGGCAACAGTTGATAGACTGGATGGAGGCGGA
TAAAGTTGCAGGACCACTTCTGCGCTCGGCCCTTCCGGCTGGCTGGTTTATTGCTGATAAATCTGGAGCC
GGTGAGCGTGGGTCTCGCGGTATCATTGCAGCACTGGGGCCAGATGGTAAGCCCTCCCGTATCGTAGTTA
TCTACACGACGGGGAGTCAGGCAACTATGGATGAACGAAATAGACAGATCGCTGAGATAGGTGCCTCACT
GATTAAGCATTGGTAACCGATTCTAGGTGCATTGGCGCAGAAAAAAATGCCTGATGCGACGCTGCGCGTC
TTATACTCCCACATATGCCAGATTCAGCAACGGATACGGCTTCCCCAACTTGCCCACTTCCATACGTGTC
CTCCTTACCAGAAATTTATCCTTAAGATCCCGAATCGTTTAAACTCGACTCTGGCTCTATCGAATCTCCG
TCGTTTCGAGCTTACGCGAACAGCCGTGGCGCTCATTTGCTCGTCGGGCATCGAATCTCGTCAGCTATCG
TCAGCTTACCTTTTTGGCAGCGATCGCGGCTCCCGACATCTTGGACCATTAGCTCCACAGGTATCTTCTT
CCCTCTAGTGGTCATAACAGCAGCTTCAGCTACCTCTCAATTCAAAAAACCCCTCAAGACCCGTTTAGAG
GCCCCAAGGGGTTATGCTATCAATCGTTGCGTTACACACACAAAAAACCAACACACATCCATCTTCGATG
GATAGCGATTTTATTATCTAACTGCTGATCGAGTGTAGCCAGATCTAGTAATCAATTACGGGGTCATTAG
TTCATAGCCCATATATGGAGTTCCGCGTTACATAACTTACGGTAAATGGCCCGCCTGGCTGACCGCCCAA
CGACCCCCGCCCATTGACGTCAATAATGACGTATGTTCCCATAGTAACGCCAATAGGGACTTTCCATTGA
CGTCAATGGGTGGAGTATTTACGGTAAACTGCCCACTTGGCAGTACATCAAGTGTATCATATGCCAAGTA
CGCCCCCTATTGACGTCAATGACGGTAAATGGCCCGCCTGGCATTATGCCCAGTACATGACCTTATGGGA
CTTTCCTACTTGGCAGTACATCTACGTATTAGTCATCGCTATTACCATGCTGATGCGGTTTTGGCAGTAC
ATCAATGGGCGTGGATAGCGGTTTGACTCACGGGGATTTCCAAGTCTCCACCCCATTGACGTCAATGGGA
GTTTGTTTTGGCACCAAAATCAACGGGACTTTCCAAAATGTCGTAACAACTCCGCCCCATTGACGCAAAT
GGGCGGTAGGCGTGTACGGTGGGAGGTCTATATAAGCAGAGCTGGTTTAGTGAACCGTCAGATCAGATCT
TTGTCGATCCTACCATCCACTCGACACACCCGCCAGCGGCCGCCACCATGAAAATGTCAGATGTAAAGTG
CACATCAGTAGTCTTACTCTCAGTTTTGCAACAACTCAGAGTAGAATCATCATCTAAATTGTGGGCTCAA
TGTGTCCAGTTACACAATGACATTCTCTTAGCTAAAGATACTACTGAAGCCTTTGAAAAAATGGTTTCAC
TACTTTCTGTTTTGCTTTCCATGCAGGGTGCTGTAGACATAAACAAGCTTTGTGAAGAAATGCTGGACAA
CAGGGCAACCTTAGAAAACCTTTACTTTCAGTCGTACCCCTATGACGTACCAGATTATGCGTAAGGATCC
GCAGGCCTCTGCTAGCTTGACTGACTGAGATACAGCGTACCTTCAGCTCACAGACATGATAAGATACATT
GATGAGTTTGGACAAACCACAACTAGAATGCAGTGAAAAAAATGCTTTATTTGTGAAATTTGTGATGCTA
TTGCTTTATTTGTAACCATTATAAGCTGCAATAAACAAGTTAACAACAACAATTGCATTCATTTTATGTT
TCAGGTTCAGGGGGAGGTGTGGGAGGTTTTTTAAAGCAAGTAAAACCTCTACAAATGTGGTATTGGCCCA
TCTCTATCGGTATCGTAGCATAACCCCTTGGGGCCTCTAAACGGGTCTTGAGGGGTTTTTTGTGCCCCTC
GGGCCGGATTGCTATCTACCGGCATTGGCGCAGAAAAAAATGCCTGATGCGACGCTGCGCGTCTTATACT
CCCACATATGCCAGATTCAGCAACGGATACGGCTTCCCCAACTTGCCCACTTCCATACGTGTCCTCCTTA
CCAGAAATTTATCCTTAAGGTCGTCAGCTATCCTGCAGGCGATCTCTCGATTTCGATCAAGACATTCCTT
TAATGGTCTTTTCTGGACACCACTAGGGGTCAGAAGTAGTTCATCAAACTTTCTTCCCTCCCTAATCTCA
TTGGTTACCTTGGGCTATCGAAACTTAATTAACCAGTCAAGTCAGCTACTTGGCGAGATCGACTTGTCTG
GGTTTCGACTACGCTCAGAATTGCGTCAGTCAAGTTCGATCTGGTCCTTGCTATTGCACCCGTTCTCCGA
TTACGAGTTTCATTTAAATCATGTGAGCAAAAGGCCAGCAAAAGGCCAGGAACCGTAAAAAGGCCGCGTT
GCTGGCGTTTTTCCATAGGCTCCGCCCCCCTGACGAGCATCACAAAAATCGACGCTCAAGTCAGAGGTGG
CGAAACCCGACAGGACTATAAAGATACCAGGCGTTTCCCCCTGGAAGCTCCCTCGTGCGCTCTCCTGTTC
CGACCCTGCCGCTTACCGGATACCTGTCCGCCTTTCTCCCTTCGGGAAGCGTGGCGCTTTCTCATAGCTC
ACGCTGTAGGTATCTCAGTTCGGTGTAGGTCGTTCGCTCCAAGCTGGGCTGTGTGCACGAACCCCCCGTT
CAGCCCGACCGCTGCGCCTTATCCGGTAACTATCGTCTTGAGTCCAACCCGGTAAGACACGACTTATCGC
CACTGGCAGCAGCCACTGGTAACAGGATTAGCAGAGCGAGGTATGTAGGCGGTGCTACAGAGTTCTTGAA
GTGGTGGCCTAACTACGGCTACACTAGAAGAACAGTATTTGGTATCTGCGCTCTGCTGAAGCCAGTTACC
TTCGGAAAAAGAGTTGGTAGCTCTTGATCCGGCAAACAAACCACCGCTGGTAGCGGTGGTTTTTTTGTTT
GCAAGCAGCAGATTACGCGCAGAAAAAAAGGATCTCAAGAAGAT
Features (pLannotate 1.2.2; 18 found; start..end, strand, type, name):
    166..230     -  CDS            bla(M) (fragment): β-lactamase lacking the signal sequence; bla(M); allows cytosolic expression of β-lactamase
    494..1703    +  promoter       UbC promoter: human ubiquitin C promoter
   1713..2734    +  CDS            HygR (fragment): hygromycin B phosphotransferase confers resistance to hygromycin
   2762..2810    +  polyA_signal   poly(A) signal: synthetic polyadenylation signal
   3076..3936    +  CDS            AmpR: β-lactamase; bla; confers resistance to ampicillin, carbenicillin, and related antibiotics
   3949..4085    +  terminator     rrnG terminator: transcription terminator from the E. coli ribosomal RNA rrnG operon (Albrechtsen et al., 1991)
   4237..4308    +  misc_feature   5' β-globin insulator: insulator upstream of the human β-globin locus (Farrell et al., 2002)
   4313..4359    -  terminator     T7 terminator: transcription terminator for bacteriophage T7 RNA polymerase
   4377..4425    -  polyA_signal   poly(A) signal: synthetic polyadenylation signal
   4506..4809    +  enhancer       CMV enhancer: human cytomegalovirus immediate early enhancer
   4882..4899    -  promoter       CMV promoter (fragment): human cytomegalovirus (CMV) immediate early promoter
   4962..5013    +  promoter       CMVd2 promoter: truncated human cytomegalovirus (CMV) immediate early promoter that yields moderately reduced expression relative to the full-length promoter
   5450..5571    -  polyA_signal   SV40 poly(A) signal: SV40 polyadenylation signal
   5594..5663    -  CDS            large T antigen (fragment): large T antigen from SV40 (simian virus 40)
   5686..5732    +  terminator     T7 terminator: transcription terminator for bacteriophage T7 RNA polymerase
   5762..5898    +  terminator     rrnG terminator: transcription terminator from the E. coli ribosomal RNA rrnG operon (Albrechtsen et al., 1991)
   5943..6014    +  misc_feature   3' β-globin insulator: insulator downstream of the human β-globin locus (Farrell et al., 2002)
   6240..6828    -  rep_origin     ori: high-copy-number ColE1/pMB1/pBR322/pUC origin of replication
