[The description below was written by a language model from this plasmid's Addgene catalogue record and pLannotate feature annotations shown in this document.]
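Description:
pGBW-m4252924 is a mammalian expression plasmid for the SARS-CoV-2 non-structural protein nsp7, a small product of the viral ORF1ab polyprotein, recorded as wild type. It is built on the pTwist_CMV_Hygro_6 backbone, modified to remove an AarI site. The plasmid is maintained in E. coli through a high-copy ColE1/pUC-type origin and an ampicillin resistance gene (AmpR). The sequenced record is about 6.8 kb, consistent with the stated backbone plus a short insert of roughly 240 bp.

The nsp7 coding sequence is driven by the CMV promoter. The feature table detects the CMV enhancer along with core promoter fragments. The insert itself and its tags were not picked up by the automated annotation, but the unannotated gap between the promoter and the downstream SV40 polyadenylation signal is where it would sit. According to the catalogue fields, the backbone supplies a C-terminal HA epitope preceded by a TEV protease cleavage site. This allows antibody detection or affinity capture of the protein, followed by optional tag removal.

A separate cassette places a hygromycin B phosphotransferase gene under the human ubiquitin C promoter with a synthetic poly(A) signal, so that transfected mammalian cells can be selected with hygromycin. The expression unit is flanked by β-globin insulator elements and by T7 and rrnG transcription terminators, which help isolate it from read-through and neighbouring transcription. The construct suits transient or stable expression of tagged nsp7 in mammalian cells, for example for localisation, interaction or purification studies, though the record states only its general expression purpose.
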