Addgene plasmid #153717: pGBW-m4252924
Purpose: Mammalian expression plasmid for SARS-CoV-2 nsp7
Depositing lab: Ginkgo Bioworks & Benjie Chen. Depositing organization: Ginkgo Bioworks.
Backbone
  Vector backbone: pTwist_CMV_Hygro_6 with AarI site removed
  Backbone size w/o insert (bp): 6525
  Vector type: Mammalian Expression
  Selectable markers: Hygromycin
Growth in bacteria
  Bacterial resistance: Ampicillin, 100 μg/mL
  Growth temperature: 37°C
  Growth strain: DH5alpha
  Copy number: High Copy
Gene/Insert
  Gene/Insert name: SARS-CoV-2 nsp7
  Species: Severe acute respiratory syndrome coronavirus 2
  Insert size (bp): 242
  Mutation: wt
  Entrez Gene: ORF1ab (a.k.a. GU280_gp01)
  Promoter: CMV
  Tag / fusion protein: Cleavable TEV;HA (C terminal on backbone)
  Cloning method: Unknown
Resource information
  A portion of this plasmid was derived from a plasmid made by: GinkgoBioworks
Depositor comments: NCBI reference sequence: 43740578
How to cite: pGBW-m4252924 was a gift from Ginkgo Bioworks & Benjie Chen (Addgene plasmid # 153717 ; http://n2t.net/addgene:153717 ; RRID:Addgene_153717)
